>Addgene plasmid #89408 | pAS2-mCALEBcyt (aa 465-539) | addgene full sequence | sequence record 177484 | Addgene NGS Result
GATAGAAATAATACAGAAGTAGATGTTGAATTAGATTAAACTGAAGATATATAATTTATTGGAAAATACA
TAGAGTTTTTGTTGATGCGCTTAAGCGATCAATTCAACAACACCACCAGCAGCTCTGATTTTTTCTTCAG
CCAACTTGGAGACGAATCTAGCTTTGACGATAACTGGAACATTTGGGATTCTACCCTTACCCAAGATCTT
ACCGTAACCGGCTGCCAAAGTGTCAATAACTGGAGCAGTTTCCTTAGAAGCAGATTTCAAGTATTGGTCT
CTCTTGTCTTCTGGGATCAATGTCCACAATTTGTCCAAGTTCAAGACTGGCTTCCAGAAATGAGCTTGTT
GCTTGTGGAAGTATCTCATACCAACCTTACCGAAATAACCTGGATGGTATTTATCCATGTTAATTCTGTG
GTGATGTTGACCACCGGCCATACCTCTACCACCGGGGTGCTTTCTGTGCTTACCGATACGACCTTTACCG
GCTGAGACGTGACCTCTGTGCTTTCTAGTCTTAGTGAATCTGGAAGGCATTCTTGATTAGTTGGATGATT
GTTCTGGGATTTAATGCAAAAAAATCACTAAGAAGGAAAAAAATCAACGGAGAAAGCAAACGCCATCTTA
AATATACGGGATACAGATGAAAGGTTTGAACCTATCTGGGAAAATACGCATTAAACAAGCGAAAAACTGC
GAGGAAAATTGTTTGCGTCTCTGCGGGCTATTCACGCGCCAGAGGAAAAATAGGAAAAATAACAGGCATT
AGAAAAATAATTTTGATTTTGGTAATGTGTGGGTCCCTGGTGTACAGATGTTACATTGGTTACAGTACTC
TTGTTTTTGCTGTGTTTTTCGATGAATCTCCAAAATGGTTGTTAGCACATGGAAGAGTCACCGATGCTAA
GTTATCTCTATGTAAGCTACGTGGCGTGACTTTTGATGAAGCCGCACAAGAGATACAGGATTGGCAACTG
CAAATAGAATCTGGGGATCTAGATATCCTTTTGTTGTTTCCGGGTGTACAATATGGACTTCCTCTTTTCT
GGCAACCAAACCCATACATCGGGATTCCTATAATACCTTCGTTGGTCTCCCTAACATGTAGGTGGCGGAG
GGGAGATATACAATAGAACAGATACCAGACAAGACATAATGGGCTAAACAAGACTACACCAATTACACTG
CCTCATTGATGGTGGTACATAACGAACTAATACTGTAGCCCTAGACTTGATAGCCATCATCATATCGAAG
TTTCACTACCCTTTTTCCATTTGCCATCTATTGAAGTAATAATAGGCGCATGCAACTTCTTTTCTTTTTT
TTTCTTTTCTCTCTCCCCCGTTGTTGTCTCACCATATCCGCAATGACAAAAAAATGATGGAAGACACTAA
AGGAAAAAATTAACGACAAAGACAGCACCAACAGATGTCGTTGTTCCAGAGCTGATGAGGGGTATCTCGA
AGCACACGAAACTTTTTCCTTCCTTCATTCACGCACACTACTCTCTAATGAGCAACGGTATACGGCCTTC
CTTCCAGTTACTTGAATTTGAAATAAAAAAAAGTTTGCTGTCTTGCTATCAAGTATAAATAGACCTGCAA
TTATTAATCTTTTGTTTCCTCGTCATTGTTCTCGTTCCCTTTCTTCCTTGTTTCTTTTTCTGCACAATAT
TTCAAGCTATACCAAGCATACAATCAACTCCAAGCTTGAAGCAAGCCTCCTGAAAGATGAAGCTACTGTC
TTCTATCGAACAAGCATGCGATATTTGCCGACTTAAAAAGCTCAAGTGCTCCAAAGAAAAACCGAAGTGC
GCCAAGTGTCTGAAGAACAACTGGGAGTGTCGCTACTCTCCCAAAACCAAAAGGTCTCCGCTGACTAGGG
CACATCTGACAGAAGTGGAATCAAGGCTAGAAAGACTGGAACAGCTATTTCTACTGATTTTTCCTCGAGA
AGACCTTGACATGATTTTGAAAATGGATTCTTTACAGGATATAAAAGCATTGTTAACAGGATTATTTGTA
CAAGATAATGTGAATAAAGATGCCGTCACAGATAGATTGGCTTCAGTGGAGACTGATATGCCTCTAACAT
TGAGACAGCATAGAATAAGTGCGACATCATCATCGGAAGAGAGTAGTAACAAAGGTCAAAGACAGTTGAC
TGTATCGCCGGTATTGCAATACCCAGCTTTGACTCATATGGCCATGGAGGCCGAATTCACCCCATCTGAG
CTCCACAACGACAACTTCTCCCTCTCCACCATTGCCGAGGGCTCTCATCCAAATGACGACCCCAGCGCTC
CCCACAAAATCCAGGACCCTCTCAAGTCCCGCCTGAAGGAGGAAGAGTCCTTTAACATCCAGAACTCCAT
GTCACCCAAACTTGAGGGTGGCAAAGGTGACCAGGATGACTTGGGGGTGAACTGTCTGCAGAATAACCTA
ACCTGAGACTGAGGATCCGTCGACCTGCAGCCAAGCTAATTCCGGGCGAATTTCTTATGATTTATGATTT
TTATTATTAAATAAGTTATAAAAAAAATAAGTGTATACAAATTTTAAAGTGACTCTTAGGTTTTAAAACG
AAAATTCTTATTCTTGAGTAACTCTTTCCTGTAGGTCAGGTTGCTTTCTCAGGTATAGCATGAGGTCGCT
CTTATTGACCACACCTCTACCGGCATGCAAGCTTGGCGTAATCATGGTCATAGCTGTTTCCTGTGTGAAA
TTGTTATCCGCTCACAATTCCACACAACATACGAGCCGGAAGCATAAAGTGTAAAGCCTGGGGTGCCTAA
TGAGTGAGCTAACTCACATTAATTGCGTTGCGCTCACTGCCCGCTTTCCAGTCGGGAAACCTGTCGTGCC
AGCTGCATTAATGAATCGGCCAACGCGCGGGGAGAGGCGGTTTGCGTATTGGGCGCTCTTCCGCTTCCTC
GCTCACTGACTCGCTGCGCTCGGTCGTTCGGCTGCGGCGAGCGGTATCAGCTCACTCAAAGGCGGTAATA
CGGTTATCCACAGAATCAGGGGATAACGCAGGAAAGAACATGTGAGCAAAAGGCCAGCAAAAGGCCAGGA
ACCGTAAAAAGGCCGCGTTGCTGGCGTTTTTCCATAGGCTCCGCCCCCCTGACGAGCATCACAAAAATCG
ACGCTCAAGTCAGAGGTGGCGAAACCCGACAGGACTATAAAGATACCAGGCGTTTCCCCCTGGAAGCTCC
CTCGTGCGCTCTCCTGTTCCGACCCTGCCGCTTACCGGATACCTGTCCGCCTTTCTCCCTTCGGGAAGCG
TGGCGCTTTCTCATAGCTCACGCTGTAGGTATCTCAGTTCGGTGTAGGTCGTTCGCTCCAAGCTGGGCTG
TGTGCACGAACCCCCCGTTCAGCCCGACCGCTGCGCCTTATCCGGTAACTATCGTCTTGAGTCCAACCCG
GTAAGACACGACTTATCGCCACTGGCAGCAGCCACTAGTAACAGGATTAGCAGAGCGAGGTATGTAGGCG
GTGCTACAGAGTTCTTGAAGTGGTGGCCTAACTACGGCTACACTAGAAGAACAGTATTTGGTATCTGCGC
TCTGCTGAAGCCAGTTACCTTCGGAAAAAGAGTTGGTAGCTCTTGATCCGGCAAACAAACCACCGCTGGT
AGCGGTGGTTTTTTTGTTTGCAAGCAGCAGATTACGCGCAGAAAAAAAGGATCTCAAGAAGATCCTTTGA
TCTTTTCTACGGGGTCTGACGCTCAGTGGAACGAAAACTCACGTTAAGGGATTTTGGTCATGAGATTATC
AAAAAGGATCTTCACCTAGATCCTTTTAAATTAAAAATGAAGTTTTAAATCAATCTAAAGTATATATGAG
TAAACTTGGTCTGACAGTTACCAATGCTTAATCAGTGAGGCACCTATCTCAGCGATCTGTCTATTTCGTT
CATCCATAGTTGCCTGACTCCCCGTCGTGTAGATAACTACGATACGGGAGGGCTTACCATCTGGCCCCAG
TGCTGCAATGATACCGCGAGACCCACGCTCACCGGCTCCAGATTTATCAGCAATAAACCAGCCAGCCGGA
AGGGCCGAGCGCAGAAGTGGTCCTGCAACTTTATCCGCCTCCATCCAGTCTATTAATTGTTGCCGGGAAG
CTAGAGTAAGTAGTTCGCCAGTTAATAGTTTGCGCAACGTTGTTGCCATTGCTACAGGCATCGTGGTGTC
ACGCTCGTCGTTTGGTATGGCTTCATTCAGCTCCGGTTCCCAACGATCAAGGCGAGTTACATGATCCCCC
ATGTTGTGCAAAAAAGCGGTTAGCTCCTTCGGTCCTCCGATCGTTGTCAGAAGTAAGTTGGCCGCAGTGT
TATCACTCATGGTTATGGCAGCACTGCATAATTCTCTTACTGTCATGCCATCCGTAAGATGCTTTTCTGT
GACTGGTGAGTACTCAACCAAGTCATTCTGAGAATAGTGTATGCGGCGACCGAGTTGCTCTTGCCCGGCG
TCAATACGGGATAATACCGCGCCACATAGCAGAACTTTAAAAGTGCTCATCATTGGAAAACGTTCTTCGG
GGCGAAAACTCTCAAGGATCTTACCGCTGTTGAGATCCAGTTCGATGTAACCCACTCGTGCACCCAACTG
ATCTTCAGCATCTTTTACTTTCACCAGCGTTTCTGGGTGAGCAAAAACAGGAAGGCAAAATGCCGCAAAA
AAGGGAATAAGGGCGACACGGAAATGTTGAATACTCATACTCTTCCTTTTTCAATATTATTGAAGCATTT
ATCAGGGTTATTGTCTCATGAGCGGATACATATTTGAATGTATTTAGAAAAATAAACAAATAGGGGTTCC
GCGCACATTTCCCCGAAAAGTGCCACCTGAACGAAGCATCTGTGCTTCATTTTGTAGAACAAAAATGCAA
CGCGAGAGCGCTAATTTTTCAAACAAAGAATCTGAGCTGCATTTTTACAGAACAGAAATGCAACGCGAAA
GCGCTATTTTACCAACGAAGAATCTGTGCTTCATTTTTGTAAAACAAAAATGCAACGCGAGAGCGCTAAT
TTTTCAAACAAAGAATCTGAGCTGCATTTTTACAGAACAGAAATGCAACGCGAGAGCGCTATTTTACCAA
CAAAGAATCTATACTTCTTTTTTGTTCTACAAAAATGCATCCCGAGAGCGCTATTTTTCTAACAAAGCAT
CTTAGATTACTTTTTTTCTCCTTTGTGCGCTCTATAATGCAGTCTCTTGATAACTTTTTGCACTGTAGGT
CCGTTAAGGTTAGAAGAAGGCTACTTTGGTGTCTATTTTCTCTTCCATAAAAAAAGCCTGACTCCACTTC
CCGCGTTTACTGATTACTAGCGAAGCTGCGGGTGCATTTTTTCAAGATAAAGGCATCCCCGATTATATTC
TATACCGATGTGGATTGCGCATACTTTGTGAACAGAAAGTGATAGCGTTGATGATTCTTCATTGGTCAGA
AAATTATGAACGGTTTCTTCTATTTTGTCTCTATATACTACGTATAGGAAATGTTTACATTTTCGTATTG
TTTTCGATTCACTCTATGAATAGTTCTTACTACAATTTTTTTGTCTAAAGAGTAATACTAGAGATAAACA
TAAAAAATGTAGAGGTCGAGTTTAGATGCAAGTTCAAGGAGCGAAAGGTGGATGGGTAGGTTATATAGGG
ATATAGCACAGAGATATATAGCAAAGAGATACTTTTGAGCAATGTTTGTGGAAGCGGTATTCGCAATATT
TTAGTAGCTCGTTACAGTCCGGTGCGTTTTTGGTTTTTTGAAAGTGCGTCTTCAGAGCGCTTTTGGTTTT
CAAAAGCGCTCTGAAGTTCCTATACTTTCTAGAGAATAGGAACTTCGGAATAGGAACTTCAAAGCGTTTC
CGAAAACGAGCGCTTCCGAAAATGCAACGCGAGCTGCGCACATACAGCTCACTGTTCACGTCGCACCTAT
ATCTGCGTGTTGCCTGTATATATATATACATGAGAAGAACGGCATAGTGCGTGTTTATGCTTAAATGCGT
ACTTATATGCGTCTATTTATGTAGGATGAAAGGTAGTCTAGTACCTCCTGTGATATTATCCCATTCCATG
CGGGGTATCGTATGCTTCCTTCAGCACTACCCTTTAGCTGTTCTATATGCTGCCACTCCTCAATTGGATT
AGTCTCATCCTTCAATGCTATCATTTCCTTTGATATTGGATCATACTAAGAAACCATTATTATCATGACA
TTAACCTATAAAAATAGGCGTATCACGAGGCCCTTTCGTCTCGCGCGTTTCGGTGATGACGGTGAAAACC
TCTGACACATGCAGCTCCCGGAGACGGTCACAGCTTGTCTGTAAGCGGATGCCGGGAGCAGACAAGCCCG
TCAGGGCGCGTCAGCGGGTGTTGGCGGGTGTCGGGGCTGGCTTAACTATGCGGCATCAGAGCAGATTGTA
CTGAGAGTGCACCATAGATCAACGACATTACTATATATATAATATAGGAAGCATTTAATAGAACAGCATC
GTAATATATGTGTACTTTGCAGTTATGACGCCAGATGGCAGTAGTGGAAGATATTCTTTATTGAAAAATA
GCTTGTCACCTTACGTACAATCTTGATCCGGAGCTTTTCTTTTTTTGCCGATTAAGAATTAATTCGGTCG
AAAAAAGAAAAGGAGAGGGCCAAGAGGGAGGGCATTGGTGACTATTGAGCACGTGAGTATACGTGATTAA
GCACACAAAGGCAGCTTGGAGTATGTCTGTTATTAATTTCACAGGTAGTTCTGGTCCATTGGTGAAAGTT
TGCGGCTTGCAGAGCACAGAGGCCGCAGAATGTGCTCTAGATTCCGATGCTGACTTGCTGGGTATTATAT
GTGTGCCCAATAGAAAGAGAACAATTGACCCGGTTATTGCAAGGAAAATTTCAAGTCTTGTAAAAGCATA
TAAAAATAGTTCAGGCACTCCGAAATACTTGGTTGGCGTGTTTCGTAATCAACCTAAGGAGGATGTTTTG
GCTCTGGTCAATGATTACGGCATTGATATCGTCCAACTGCATGGAGATGAGTCGTGGCAAGAATACCAAG
AGTTCCTCGGTTTGCCAGTTATTAAAAGACTCGTATTTCCAAAAGACTGCAACATACTACTCAGTGCAGC
TTCACAGAAACCTCATTCGTTTATTCCCTTGTTTGATTCAGAAGCAGGTGGGACAGGTGAACTTTTGGAT
TGGAACTCGATTTCTGACTGGGTTGGAAGGCAAGAGAGCCCCGAAAGCTTACATTTTATGTTAGCTGGTG
GACTGACGCCAGAAAATGTTGGTGATGCGCTTAGATTAAATGGCGTTATTGGTGTTGATGTAAGCGGAGG
TGTGGAGACAAATGGTGTAAAAGACTCTAACAAAATAGCAAATTTCGTCAAAAATGCTAAGAAATAGGTT
ATTACTGAGTAGTATTTATTTAAGTATTGTTTGTGCACTTGCCGATCTATGCGGTGTGAAATACCGCACA
GATGCGTAAGGAGAAAATACCGCATCAGGAAATTGTAAGCGTTAATATTTTGTTAAAATTCGCGTTAAAT
TTTTGTTAAATCAGCTCATTTTTTAACCAATAGGCCGAAATCGGCAAAATCCCTTATAAATCAAAAGAAT
AGACCGAGATAGGGT
[37 nt withheld, positions 7646-7682]
AAAGAACGTGGACTCCAACGTCAAAGG
[49 nt withheld, positions 7710-7758]
T
[91 nt withheld, positions 7760-7850]
G
[124 nt withheld, positions 7852-7975]
CCATTCGCCATTCAGGCTGCGCAACTGTTGGGAAGGGCGATCGGTGCGGGCCTCTTCGCTATTACGCCAG
CTGGCGAAAGGGGGATGTGCTGCAAGGCGATTAAGTTGGGTAACGCCAGGGTTTTCCCAGTCACGACGTT
GTAAAACGACGGCCAGTGCCAAGCTTTCGCGAGCTCGAGATCCCGAGCTTGCAAATTAAAGCCTTCGAGC
GTCCCAAAACCTTCTCAAGCAAGGTTTTCAGTATAATGTTACATGCGTACACGCGTCTGTACAGAAAAAA
AAGAAAAATTTGAAATATAAATAACGTTCTTAATACTAACATAACTATAAAAAAATAAATAGGGACCTAG
ACTTCAGGTTGTCTAACTCCTTCCTTTTCGGTTAGAGCGGATGTGGGGGGAGGGCGTGAATGTAAGCGTG
ACATAACTAATTACATGATATCGACAAAGGAAAAGGGGCCTGTTTACTCACAGGCTTTTTTCAAGTAGGT
AATTAAGTCGTTTCTGTCTTTTTCCTTCTTCAACCCACCAAAGGCCATCTTGGTACTTTTTTTTTTTTTT
TTTTTTTTTTTTTTTTTTTTTTTTTTTTTTTTTTTTTTTTTTTTTTTTTTTTTTTTTTTTTTTTTTTTTT
TTTTTTTTTT
Features (pLannotate 1.2.2; 23 found; start..end, strand, type, name):
     94..540     -  CDS            RPL28: RL28_YEAST - Also known as CYH2. Experimental evidence at protein level: Swiss-Prot protein existence level 1. Component of the ribosome, a large ribonucleoprotein complex responsible for the synthesis of proteins in the cell. The small ribosomal subunit (SSU) binds messenger RNAs (mRNAs) and translates the encoded message by selecting cognate aminoacyl-transfer RNA (tRNA) molecules. The large subunit (LSU) contains the ribosomal catalytic site termed the peptidyl transferase center (PTC), which catalyzes the formation of peptide bonds, thereby polymerizing the amino acids delivered by tRNAs i
    822..998     +  CDS            VPS73 (fragment): VPS73_YEAST - Experimental evidence at protein level: Swiss-Prot protein existence level 1. May be involved in vacuolar protein sorting. From Saccharomyces cerevisiae (strain ATCC 204508 / S288c) (Baker's yeast).
   1005..1709    +  promoter       ADH1 promoter: S. cerevisiae ADH1; promoter for alcohol dehydrogenase 1
   1737..2177    +  CDS            GAL4 DNA binding domain: DNA binding domain of the GAL4 transcriptional activator; Saccharomyces cerevisiae GAL4 (truncated)
   2229..2453    +  CDS            Cspg5 (fragment): CSPG5_MOUSE - Also known as Caleb, Ngc From Mus musculus (Mouse).
   2496..2683    +  terminator     ADH1 terminator: S. cerevisiae ADH1; transcription terminator for the S. cerevisiae alcohol dehydrogenase 1 (ADH1) gene
   2731..2747    -  protein_bind   lac operator: The lac repressor binds to the lac operator to inhibit transcription in E. coli. This inhibition can be relieved by adding lactose or isopropyl-β-D-thiogalactopyranoside (IPTG). lac repressor encoded by lacI
   2755..2785    -  promoter       lac promoter: promoter for the E. coli lac operon
   2800..2821    -  protein_bind   CAP binding site: CAP binding activates transcription in the presence of cAMP. E. coli catabolite activator protein
   2834..2926    -  CDS            lacI (fragment): lac repressor; lacI; The lac repressor binds to the lac operator to inhibit transcription in E. coli. This inhibition can be relieved by adding lactose or isopropyl-β-D-thiogalactopyranoside (IPTG).
   3109..3697    -  rep_origin     ori: high-copy-number ColE1/pMB1/pBR322/pUC origin of replication
   3868..4728    -  CDS            AmpR: β-lactamase; bla; confers resistance to ampicillin, carbenicillin, and related antibiotics
   4729..4833    -  promoter       AmpR promoter: bla
   4860..6202    -  rep_origin     2μ ori: yeast 2μ plasmid origin of replication
   6270..6305    +  CDS            rop (fragment): Rop protein, which maintains plasmids at low copy number; rop
   6407..6456    +  misc_feature   bom (fragment): basis of mobility region from pBR322
   6595..6742    +  promoter       TRP1 promoter: S. cerevisiae TRP1
   6743..7417    +  CDS            TRP1: phosphoribosylanthranilate isomerase, required for tryptophan biosynthesis; S. cerevisiae TRP1; yeast auxotrophic marker
   7468..7519    +  misc_feature   bom (fragment): basis of mobility region from pBR322
   7547..7975    -  rep_origin     f1 ori (sequence partly withheld): f1 bacteriophage origin of replication; arrow indicates direction of (+) strand synthesis
   7979..8133    -  CDS            lacZα (fragment): LacZα fragment of β-galactosidase; lacZ fragment
   8166..8413    -  terminator     CYC1 terminator: S. cerevisiae CYC1; transcription terminator for CYC1
   8442..8519    -  CDS            CYC1 (fragment): CYC1_YEAST - Experimental evidence at protein level: Swiss-Prot protein existence level 1. Electron carrier protein. The oxidized form of the cytochrome c heme group can accept an electron from the heme group of the cytochrome c1 subunit of ubiquinol-cytochrome c oxidoreductase. Cytochrome c then transfers this electron to the dinuclear copper A center (CU(A)) of the COX2 subunit of cytochrome oxidase, the final protein carrier in the mitochondrial electron-transport chain. Isoform 1 (CYC1) is the predominant cytochrome c during aerobic/normoxic growth. From Saccharomyces cerevisiae (strain AT
