[The description below was written by a language model from this plasmid's Addgene catalogue record and pLannotate feature annotations shown in this document.]
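Description:
pAS2-mCALEBcyt (aa 465-539) is a yeast two-hybrid bait plasmid built on the pAS2 backbone, an 8.6 kb E. coli–Saccharomyces cerevisiae shuttle vector. In bacteria it replicates from a high-copy ColE1/pUC-type origin and is selected with ampicillin through the β-lactamase gene. In yeast it is maintained episomally by the 2μ origin and selected by tryptophan prototrophy through the TRP1 marker and its own promoter. An f1 phage origin is also present, along with assorted backbone remnants (lac promoter/operator, lacZα, lacI, rop and bom fragments, and CYC1 terminator sequence) that play no evident role in the two-hybrid function.

The expression cassette uses the yeast ADH1 promoter and ADH1 terminator to produce an N-terminal GAL4 DNA-binding domain fused to a short fragment of mouse Cspg5 (chondroitin sulfate proteoglycan 5, also called CALEB or Ngc). The insert covers residues 465–539, which the construct name indicates is the cytoplasmic portion of the protein. It was cloned between EcoRI and BamHI sites, and the annotated 225 bp Cspg5 fragment matches this 75-residue span. When the bait is expressed in a reporter yeast strain together with a protein or library fused to a transcriptional activation domain, an interaction with the CALEB segment reconstitutes GAL4 activity and switches on GAL4-responsive reporters.

The backbone also carries RPL28 (CYH2). In cycloheximide-resistant host strains this gene confers sensitivity to the drug, which allows counter-selection for cells that have lost the bait plasmid. That step is commonly used to eliminate false positives. The record gives the purpose only as two-hybrid analysis, consistent with screening for or testing intracellular binding partners of CALEB.
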