Addgene plasmid #89408: pAS2-mCALEBcyt (aa 465-539)
Purpose: Two-hybrid system
Depositing lab: Fritz Rathjen. Depositing organization: Max-Delbrueck-Centrum fuer Molekulare Medizin (MDC).
Backbone
  Vector backbone: pAS2
  Backbone manufacturer: ATCC
  Vector type: Yeast Expression
  Selectable markers: TRP1
Growth in bacteria
  Bacterial resistance: Ampicillin, 100 μg/mL
  Growth temperature: 37°C
  Growth strain: DH5alpha
  Copy number: High Copy
Gene/Insert
  Gene/Insert name: CSPG5 (alt names: Chondroitin Sulfate Proteoglycan 5; CALEB)
  Species: M. musculus (mouse)
  Mutation: aa 465-539
  Entrez Gene: Cspg5 (a.k.a. Caleb, Ngc)
  Promoter: ADH1
  Tag / fusion protein: GAL4 DBD (N terminal on backbone)
  Cloning method: Restriction Enzyme; 5′ cloning site EcoRI (unknown if destroyed); 3′ cloning site BamHI (unknown if destroyed)
  Sequencing primers: 5′ Gal4-N-term
Terms and licenses: Academic/Nonprofit Terms; Industry Terms: Not Available to Industry
How to cite: pAS2-mCALEBcyt (aa 465-539) was a gift from Fritz Rathjen (Addgene plasmid # 89408 ; http://n2t.net/addgene:89408 ; RRID:Addgene_89408)
